>Addgene plasmid #137906 | pGEL052 | depositor full sequence | sequence record 266289 | pGEL052 sequence 16675 bps
GGCGCGCCGCCGGTCCTGCTGAGCCTCGACATGTTGTCGCAAAATTCGCCCTGGACCCGCCCAACGATTT
GTCGTCACTGTCAAGGTTTGACCTGCACTTCATTTGGGGCCCACATACACCAAAAAAATGCTGCATAATT
CTCGGGGCAGCAAGTCGGTTACCCGGCCGCCGTGCTGGACCGGGTTGAATGGTGCCCGTAACTTTCGGTA
GAGCGGACGGCCAATACTCAACTTCAAGGAATCTCACCCATGCGCGCCGGCGGGGAACCGGAGTTCCCTT
CAGTGAGCGTTATTAGTTCGCCGCTCGGTGTGTCGTAGATACTAGCCCCTGGGGCACTTTTGAAATTTGA
ATAAGATTTATGTAATCAGTCTTTTAGGTTTGACCGGTTCTGCCGCTTTTTTTAAAATTGGATTTGTAAT
AATAAAACGCAATTGTTTGTTATTGTGGCGCTCTATCATAGATGTCGCTATAAACCTATTCAGCACAATA
TATTGTTTTCATTTTAATATTGTACATATAAGTAGTAGGGTACAATCAGTAAATTGAACGGAGAATATTA
TTCATAAAAATACGATAGTAACGGGTGATATATTCATTAGAATGAACCGAAACCGGCGGTAAGGATCTGA
GCTACACATGCTCAGGTTTTTTACAACGTGCACAACAGAATTGAAAGCAAATATCATGCGATCATAGGCG
TCTCGCATATCTCATTAAAGCAGGGTACCTGCACCAGCCGGGAATCGAACCCGGGTCTGTACCGTGGCAG
GGTACTATTCTACCACTAGACCACTGGTGCTTTGTTGCACCGACTCGGTGCCACTTTTTCAAGTTGATAA
CGGACTAGCCTTATTTTAACTTGCTATTTCTAGCTCTAAAACTGAGACCAAGCCAGATAACAGTATGCGT
ATTTGCGCGCTGATTTTTGCGGTATAAGAATATATACTGATATGTATACCCGAAGTATGTCAAAAAGAGG
TATGCTATGAAGCAGCGTATTACAGTGACAGTTGACAGCGACAGCTATCAGTTGCTCAAGGCATATATGA
TGTCAATATCTCCGGTCTGGTAAGCACAACCATGCAGAATGAAGCCCGTCGTCTGCGTGCCGAACGCTGG
AAAGCGGAAAATCAGGAAGGGATGGCTGAGGTCGCCCGGTTTATTGAAATGAACGGCTCTTTTGCTGACG
AGAACAGGGGCTGGTGAAATGCAGTTTAAGGTTTACACCTATAAAAGAGAGAGCCGTTATCGTCTGTTTG
TGGATGTACAGAGTGATATTATTGACACGCCCGGGCGACGGATGGTGATCCCCCTGGCCAGTGCACGTCT
GCTGTCAGATAAAGTCTCCCGTGAACTTTACCCGGTGGTGCATATCGGGGATGAAAGCTGGCGCATGATG
ACCACCGATATGGCCAGTGTGCCGGTTTCCGTTATCGGGGAAGAAGTGGCTGATCTCAGCCACCGCGAAA
ATGACATCAAAAACGCCATTAACCTGATGTTCTGGGGAATATAAGGTCTCCTGCACCAGCCGGGAATCGA
ACCCGGGTCTGTACCGTGGCAGGGTACTATTCTACCACTAGACCACTGGTGCTTTGTTACTAGTAGCTGC
AAACATAACAAATATACCTCAGAATCAATAAACTAGGCTAAAAGGGAACTGAAGAGAATCAACAGACTGT
AGTCTCTGAGCAGTAACTACACAAAAACATATGATAGAACAATCTGGTAAAAACATATGCAGTATGTTCT
ACACCACAAATTTATTACATACAACAATTACATCTATCAGCGTGAAGAACGCATGTCAAATAGTTTCTTT
CAATTTTTCATACACCAAAACAAAATTCATGGGCTAAAACCCCAAGACTTTAAATTGCATAAATACTGAC
AAGTGGCAACAAAAGCTGATTTTAAGGGTATGTAAACCTACCAGTAAGGTGGACGTTGACAGGGCAAACA
AATTAGAATTTTGCACTGATACTAAAATGGGCTTCCAAACCCTAATAGGCACTAGATCAGACTGCACACA
CATACAACTACTAATGGGAAAACTAGGTCAGCATATACATTCAACGCCGTAAATTGGCATAGAAAACTTC
ATCATCACAGATGAAACCAAGCAGCTTGTATTTCTTATGTGGTTATAAAGGGGAGCACTTGCCATTGCTG
TTACAAGACATACATTTATGTAGATTAATAATGATTTTCCATGGAATCCACAAGCATTTGTAAGCGAAAA
CGAAGCAAACATTACAAAATTCCCAAGTATCACTAAAGCAGAATAGCAGATGCAAGTAACATGGCACCTA
TTAGTAACCTAAGCCGTAGCAAACTTCACACTCCACGTCTCCAGAACAAATAAAAGCTCTGCAACGACCT
AAAGTTATGCGAAAAGTGCAAAATCCCCAACAAGCGCCACTTCGTCATGTGAACCGAACCAGCCAAAATC
TCAAACCTCCCCTCCCCTTCTCGATTCTCATAACGCAATAGAAGTATAGAGAAGGGATTGCTTCACGGGA
CGCACCTTTGATCCCGAGGGACGTCTGGCCGGATCCGACCGCGGTGAGCGCGTGCTCGATCTGCACCAGC
TTCCCCGACGGGCTGCAAACGAAATCGCCACAAAAACCACAGATGACGAAACCGAAACCGCACCAGATCA
CGCCCGATCTCCGGGCGAGGGAGGCGCAAGGCAGCACATACCTGAAGGTGGTGAGGGAGAAGGAGTACTG
GCTGTCTCCCATGGCCGCCGACGCGCAGGCCTACCTGTGAGCTGCTGCTCTTCGTGTCTCGCGGCGGAAG
AGGAGGCGACCGAGCGAGCGATTGCGGCGAGACGGCGTGGGAAGGGAGAGGGAGGCAGAGCACAACTCGC
CAAGGAAGAAGAGGAGAGAGAGAAAGAGACTGGATGGATGGATTGCTCCGCAAGAAGGTGGTGGGTCTTG
GGCCGGAAATCTGGCCCATCTGTTATTGGGTCAGCCCATGACTCACCCACCTCCCCGTCACGTCGTCTTC
CTCCTCATAACTTCTTCCCCACGGGCCAACGGCTGCGCGTCTTCCCGTTCGTCCTCCTGTCCGGTCCGAG
TCCCTCTGACGACGCGACTTTCCCCACGCCGGGATCGAGCTCCGGGGAGGGGAGCTGCGAGCTGGTACGT
ACGCTTGATTTCTTCCCTTGCCACCGCGATATTCCGATGTATCCGTGATGTGTCGTTCATGGGTAGATCG
GCTAGGGATTTGGCGGCGTTGAGGAAAGCGATGGCTGCCGGGTGGGGGGAATTGTTGTATTAGACTCTCG
AAGCTGATATCTGGTGTGGATTTGCGGTGGAAGCCATGGTCGGAGGCCCAGTGCCTTCCGGGAGTTGTTG
GGTTATCGGGAGCCCGGAGGGCAGTGCGGCTCGCCGACTGCTGCCATGATCCCCGTCGGCAAAATCTCCA
GATTGGGGGAGATGGGGGGTAGGAACCATTTGGATTAGTAGTGTATACACGGGGTTTCGTTTATTATATT
TAGAGCGCTCTACATGTAGACAGCACACAGCAGCTTTAACGTATGGATGGTGTATCGCAGGGAATGTATC
TCGAAGACATTGGATTAGGCTATTATTACATTTAGAGAACCAGATTGGGTTTGCGATAACTAGAAATTGA
GTCTGTTATGAATTTATTGATGGAGCGGACAGGGAATTACGATTACTATCTGTTTAGCTTTTCAGTTGTG
AATGATGATTATTTCAATTTAGCTAATCAAGGTTCCTCAATCAAACCGTTCTAACTTTTTCTATTTATGC
TCTTGGTTACATTTTGACAGAAACACTTTGTCATATCAGTCAACAGTAGAGAGGAGACGAGCCTGCAGGT
AGATCGCTCGTCGACATGGATAAGAAGTACTCTATCGGACTCGATATCGGAACTAACTCTGTGGGATGGG
CTGTGATCACCGATGAGTACAAGGTGCCATCTAAGAAGTTCAAGGTTCTCGGAAACACCGATAGGCACTC
TATCAAGAAAAACCTTATCGGTGCTCTCCTCTTCGATTCTGGTGAAACTGCTGAGGCTACCAGACTCAAG
AGAACCGCTAGAAGAAGGTACACCAGAAGAAAGAACAGGATCTGCTACCTCCAAGAGATCTTCTCTAACG
AGATGGCTAAAGTGGATGATTCATTCTTCCACAGGCTCGAAGAGTCATTCCTCGTGGAAGAAGATAAGAA
GCACGAGAGGCACCCTATCTTCGGAAACATCGTTGATGAGGTGGCATACCACGAGAAGTACCCTACTATC
TACCACCTCAGAAAGAAGCTCGTTGATTCTACTGATAAGGCTGATCTCAGGCTCATCTACCTCGCTCTCG
CTCACATGATCAAGTTCAGAGGACACTTCCTCATCGAGGGTGATCTCAACCCTGATAACTCTGATGTGGA
TAAGTTGTTCATCCAGCTCGTGCAGACCTACAACCAGCTTTTCGAAGAGAACCCTATCAACGCTTCAGGT
GTGGATGCTAAGGCTATCCTCTCTGCTAGGCTCTCTAAGTCAAGAAGGCTTGAGAACCTCATTGCTCAGC
TCCCTGGTGAGAAGAAGAACGGACTTTTCGGAAACTTGATCGCTCTCTCTCTCGGACTCACCCCTAACTT
CAAGTCTAACTTCGATCTCGCTGAGGATGCAAAGCTCCAGCTCTCAAAGGATACCTACGATGATGATCTC
GATAACCTCCTCGCTCAGATCGGAGATCAGTACGCTGATTTGTTCCTCGCTGCTAAGAACCTCTCTGATG
CTATCCTCCTCAGTGATATCCTCAGAGTGAACACCGAGATCACCAAGGCTCCACTCTCAGCTTCTATGAT
CAAGAGATACGATGAGCACCACCAGGATCTCACACTTCTCAAGGCTCTTGTTAGACAGCAGCTCCCAGAG
AAGTACAAAGAGATTTTCTTCGATCAGTCTAAGAACGGATACGCTGGTTACATCGATGGTGGTGCATCTC
AAGAAGAGTTCTACAAGTTCATCAAGCCTATCCTCGAGAAGATGGATGGAACCGAGGAACTCCTCGTGAA
GCTCAATAGAGAGGATCTTCTCAGAAAGCAGAGGACCTTCGATAACGGATCTATCCCTCATCAGATCCAC
CTCGGAGAGTTGCACGCTATCCTTAGAAGGCAAGAGGATTTCTACCCATTCCTCAAGGATAACAGGGAAA
AGATTGAGAAGATTCTCACCTTCAGAATCCCTTACTACGTGGGACCTCTCGCTAGAGGAAACTCAAGATT
CGCTTGGATGACCAGAAAGTCTGAGGAAACCATCACCCCTTGGAACTTCGAAGAGGTGGTGGATAAGGGT
GCTAGTGCTCAGTCTTTCATCGAGAGGATGACCAACTTCGATAAGAACCTTCCAAACGAGAAGGTGCTCC
CTAAGCACTCTTTGCTCTACGAGTACTTCACCGTGTACAACGAGTTGACCAAGGTTAAGTACGTGACCGA
GGGAATGAGGAAGCCTGCTTTTTTGTCAGGTGAGCAAAAGAAGGCTATCGTTGATCTCTTGTTCAAGACC
AACAGAAAGGTGACCGTGAAGCAGCTCAAAGAGGATTACTTCAAGAAAATCGAGTGCTTCGATTCAGTTG
AGATTTCTGGTGTTGAGGATAGGTTCAACGCATCTCTCGGAACCTACCACGATCTCCTCAAGATCATTAA
GGATAAGGATTTCTTGGATAACGAGGAAAACGAGGATATCTTGGAGGATATCGTTCTTACCCTCACCCTC
TTTGAAGATAGAGAGATGATTGAAGAAAGGCTCAAGACCTACGCTCATCTCTTCGATGATAAGGTGATGA
AGCAGTTGAAGAGAAGAAGATACACTGGTTGGGGAAGGCTCTCAAGAAAGCTCATTAACGGAATCAGGGA
TAAGCAGTCTGGAAAGACAATCCTTGATTTCCTCAAGTCTGATGGATTCGCTAACAGAAACTTCATGCAG
CTCATCCACGATGATTCTCTCACCTTTAAAGAGGATATCCAGAAGGCTCAGGTTTCAGGACAGGGTGATA
GTCTCCATGAGCATATCGCTAACCTCGCTGGATCTCCTGCAATCAAGAAGGGAATCCTCCAGACTGTGAA
GGTTGTGGATGAGTTGGTGAAGGTGATGGGAAGGCATAAGCCTGAGAACATCGTGATCGAAATGGCTAGA
GAGAACCAGACCACTCAGAAGGGACAGAAGAACTCTAGGGAAAGGATGAAGAGGATCGAGGAAGGTATCA
AAGAGCTTGGATCTCAGATCCTCAAAGAGCACCCTGTTGAGAACACTCAGCTCCAGAATGAGAAGCTCTA
CCTCTACTACCTCCAGAACGGAAGGGATATGTATGTGGATCAAGAGTTGGATATCAACAGGCTCTCTGAT
TACGATGTTGATCATATCGTGCCACAGTCATTCTTGAAGGATGATTCTATCGATAACAAGGTGCTCACCA
GGTCTGATAAGAACAGGGGTAAGAGTGATAACGTGCCAAGTGAAGAGGTTGTGAAGAAAATGAAGAACTA
TTGGAGGCAGCTCCTCAACGCTAAGCTCATCACTCAGAGAAAGTTCGATAACTTGACTAAGGCTGAGAGG
GGAGGACTCTCTGAATTGGATAAGGCAGGATTCATCAAGAGGCAGCTTGTGGAAACCAGGCAGATCACTA
AGCACGTTGCACAGATCCTCGATTCTAGGATGAACACCAAGTACGATGAGAACGATAAGTTGATCAGGGA
AGTGAAGGTTATCACCCTCAAGTCAAAGCTCGTGTCTGATTTCAGAAAGGATTTCCAATTCTACAAGGTG
AGGGAAATCAACAACTACCACCACGCTCACGATGCTTACCTTAACGCTGTTGTTGGAACCGCTCTCATCA
AGAAGTATCCTAAGCTCGAGTCAGAGTTCGTGTACGGTGATTACAAGGTGTACGATGTGAGGAAGATGAT
CGCTAAGTCTGAGCAAGAGATCGGAAAGGCTACCGCTAAGTATTTCTTCTACTCTAACATCATGAATTTC
TTCAAGACCGAGATTACCCTCGCTAACGGTGAGATCAGAAAGAGGCCACTCATCGAGACAAACGGTGAAA
CAGGTGAGATCGTGTGGGATAAGGGAAGGGATTTCGCTACCGTTAGAAAGGTGCTCTCTATGCCACAGGT
GAACATCGTTAAGAAAACCGAGGTGCAGACCGGTGGATTCTCTAAAGAGTCTATCCTCCCTAAGAGGAAC
TCTGATAAGCTCATTGCTAGGAAGAAGGATTGGGACCCTAAGAAATACGGTGGTTTCGATTCTCCTACCG
TGGCTTACTCTGTTCTCGTTGTGGCTAAGGTTGAGAAGGGAAAGAGTAAGAAGCTCAAGTCTGTTAAGGA
ACTTCTCGGAATCACTATCATGGAAAGGTCATCTTTCGAGAAGAACCCAATCGATTTCCTCGAGGCTAAG
GGATACAAAGAGGTTAAGAAGGATCTCATCATCAAGCTCCCAAAGTACTCACTCTTCGAACTCGAGAACG
GTAGAAAGAGGATGCTCGCTTCTGCTGGTGAGCTTCAAAAGGGAAACGAGCTTGCTCTCCCATCTAAGTA
CGTTAACTTTCTTTACCTCGCTTCTCACTACGAGAAGTTGAAGGGATCTCCAGAAGATAACGAGCAGAAG
CAACTTTTCGTTGAGCAGCACAAGCACTACTTGGATGAGATCATCGAGCAGATCTCTGAGTTCTCTAAAA
GGGTGATCCTCGCTGATGCAAACCTCGATAAGGTGTTGTCTGCTTACAACAAGCACAGAGATAAGCCTAT
CAGGGAACAGGCAGAGAACATCATCCATCTCTTCACCCTTACCAACCTCGGTGCTCCTGCTGCTTTCAAG
TACTTCGATACAACCATCGATAGGAAGAGATACACCTCTACCAAAGAAGTGCTCGATGCTACCCTCATCC
ATCAGTCTATCACTGGACTCTACGAGACTAGGATCGATCTCTCACAGCTCGGTGGTGATTCAAGGGCTGA
TCCTAAGAAGAAGAGGAAGGTTTGAGGATCCATATGAAGATGAAGATGAAATATTTGGTGTGTCAAATAA
AAAGCTTGTGTGCTTAAGTTTGTGTTTTTTTCTTGGCTTGTTGTGTTATGAATTTGTGGCTTTTTCTAAT
ATTAAATGAATGTAAGATCACATTATAATGAATAAACAAATGTTTCTATAATCCATTGTGAATGTTTTGT
TGGATCTCTTCTGCAGCATATAACTACTGTATGTGCTATGGTATGGACTATGGAATATGATTAAAGATAA
GGAGCTCAAACTATCAGTGTTTGACAGGATATATTGGCGGGTAAACCTAAGAGAAAAGAGCGTTTATTAG
AATAACGGATATTTAAAAGGGCGTGAAAAGGTTTATCCGTTCGTCCATTTGTATGTGCATGCCAACCACA
GGGTTCCCCTCGGGATCAAAGTACTTTGATCCAACCCCTCCGCTGCTATAGTGCAGTCGGCTTCTGACGT
TCAGTGCAGCCGTCTTCTGAAAACGACATGTCGCACAAGTCCTAAGTTACGCGACAGGCTGCCGCCCTGC
CCTTTTCCTGGCGTTTTCTTGTCGCGTGTTTTAGTCGCATAAAGTAGAATACTTGCGACTAGAACCGGAG
ACATTACGCCATGAACAAGAGCGCCGCCGCTGGCCTGCTGGGCTATGCCCGCGTCAGCACCGACGACCAG
GACTTGACCAACCAACGGGCCGAACTGCACGCGGCCGGCTGCACCAAGCTGTTTTCCGAGAAGATCACCG
GCACCAGGCGCGACCGCCCGGAGCTGGCCAGGATGCTTGACCACCTACGCCCTGGCGACGTTGTGACAGT
GACCAGGCTAGACCGCCTGGCCCGCAGCACCCGCGACCTACTGGACATTGCCGAGCGCATCCAGGAGGCC
GGCGCGGGCCTGCGTAGCCTGGCAGAGCCGTGGGCCGACACCACCACGCCGGCCGGCCGCATGGTGTTGA
CCGTGTTCGCCGGCATTGCCGAGTTCGAGCGTTCCCTAATCATCGACCGCACCCGGAGCGGGCGCGAGGC
CGCCAAGGCCCGAGGCGTGAAGTTTGGCCCCCGCCCTACCCTCACCCCGGCACAGATCGCGCACGCCCGC
GAGCTGATCGACCAGGAAGGCCGCACCGTGAAAGAGGCGGCTGCACTGCTTGGCGTGCATCGCTCGACCC
TGTACCGCGCACTTGAGCGCAGCGAGGAAGTGACGCCCACCGAGGCCAGGCGGCGCGGTGCCTTCCGTGA
GGACGCATTGACCGAGGCCGACGCCCTGGCGGCCGCCGAGAATGAACGCCAAGAGGAACAAGCATGAAAC
CGCACCAGGACGGCCAGGACGAACCGTTTTTCATTACCGAAGAGATCGAGGCGGAGATGATCGCGGCCGG
GTACGTGTTCGAGCCGCCCGCGCACGGCTCAACCGTGCGGCTGCATGAAATCCTGGCCGGTTTGTCTGAT
GCCAAGCTGGCGGCCTGGCCGGCCAGCTTGGCCGCTGAAGAAACCGAGCGCCGCCGTCTAAAAAGGTGAT
GTGTATTTGAGTAAAACAGCTTGCGTCATGCGGTCGCTGCGTATATGATGCGATGAGTAAATAAACAAAT
ACGCAAGGGGAACGCATGAAGGTTATCGCTGTACTTAACCAGAAAGGCGGGTCAGGCAAGACGACCATCG
CAACCCATCTAGCCCGCGCCCTGCAACTCGCCGGGGCCGATGTTCTGTTAGTCGATTCCGATCCCCAGGG
CAGTGCCCGCGATTGGGCGGCCGTGCGGGAAGATCAACCGCTAACCGTTGTCGGCATCGACCGCCCGACG
ATTGACCGCGACGTGAAGGCCATCGGCCGGCGCGACTTCGTAGTGATCGACGGAGCGCCCCAGGCGGCGG
ACTTGGCTGTGTCCGCGATCAAGGCAGCCGACTTCGTGCTGATTCCGGTGCAGCCAAGCCCTTACGACAT
ATGGGCCACCGCCGACCTGGTGGAGCTGGTTAAGCAGCGCATTGAGGTCACGGATGGAAGGCTACAAGCG
GCCTTTGTCGTGTCGCGGGCGATCAAAGGCACGCGCATCGGCGGTGAGGTTGCCGAGGCGCTGGCCGGGT
ACGAGCTGCCCATTCTTGAGTCCCGTATCACGCAGCGCGTGAGCTACCCAGGCACTGCCGCCGCCGGCAC
AACCGTTCTTGAATCAGAACCCGAGGGCGACGCTGCCCGCGAGGTCCAGGCGCTGGCCGCTGAAATTAAA
TCAAAACTCATTTGAGTTAATGAGGTAAAGAGAAAATGAGCAAAAGCACAAACACGCTAAGTGCCGGCCG
TCCGAGCGCACGCAGCAGCAAGGCTGCAACGTTGGCCAGCCTGGCAGACACGCCAGCCATGAAGCGGGTC
AACTTTCAGTTGCCGGCGGAGGATCACACCAAGCTGAAGATGTACGCGGTACGCCAAGGCAAGACCATTA
CCGAGCTGCTATCTGAATACATCGCGCAGCTACCAGAGTAAATGAGCAAATGAATAAATGAGTAGATGAA
TTTTAGCGGCTAAAGGAGGCGGCATGGAAAATCAAGAACAACCAGGCACCGACGCCGTGGAATGCCCCAT
GTGTGGAGGAACGGGCGGTTGGCCAGGCGTAAGCGGCTGGGTTGTCTGCCGGCCCTGCAATGGCACTGGA
ACCCCCAAGCCCGAGGAATCGGCGTGACGGTCGCAAACCATCCGGCCCGGTACAAATCGGCGCGGCGCTG
GGTGATGACCTGGTGGAGAAGTTGAAGGCCGCGCAGGCCGCCCAGCGGCAACGCATCGAGGCAGAAGCAC
GCCCCGGTGAATCGTGGCAAGCGGCCGCTGATCGAATCCGCAAAGAATCCCGGCAACCGCCGGCAGCCGG
TGCGCCGTCGATTAGGAAGCCGCCCAAGGGCGACGAGCAACCAGATTTTTTCGTTCCGATGCTCTATGAC
GTGGGCACCCGCGATAGTCGCAGCATCATGGACGTGGCCGTTTTCCGTCTGTCGAAGCGTGACCGACGAG
CTGGCGAGGTGATCCGCTACGAGCTTCCAGACGGGCACGTAGAGGTTTCCGCAGGGCCGGCCGGCATGGC
CAGTGTGTGGGATTACGACCTGGTACTGATGGCGGTTTCCCATCTAACCGAATCCATGAACCGATACCGG
GAAGGGAAGGGAGACAAGCCCGGCCGCGTGTTCCGTCCACACGTTGCGGACGTACTCAAGTTCTGCCGGC
GAGCCGATGGCGGAAAGCAGAAAGACGACCTGGTAGAAACCTGCATTCGGTTAAACACCACGCACGTTGC
CATGCAGCGTACGAAGAAGGCCAAGAACGGCCGCCTGGTGACGGTATCCGAGGGTGAAGCCTTGATTAGC
CGCTACAAGATCGTAAAGAGCGAAACCGGGCGGCCGGAGTACATCGAGATCGAGCTAGCTGATTGGATGT
ACCGCGAGATCACAGAAGGCAAGAACCCGGACGTGCTGACGGTTCACCCCGATTACTTTTTGATCGATCC
CGGCATCGGCCGTTTTCTCTACCGCCTGGCACGCCGCGCCGCAGGCAAGGCAGAAGCCAGATGGTTGTTC
AAGACGATCTACGAACGCAGTGGCAGCGCCGGAGAGTTCAAGAAGTTCTGTTTCACCGTGCGCAAGCTGA
TCGGGTCAAATGACCTGCCGGAGTACGATTTGAAGGAGGAGGCGGGGCAGGCTGGCCCGATCCTAGTCAT
GCGCTACCGCAACCTGATCGAGGGCGAAGCATCCGCCGGTTCCTAATGTACGGAGCAGATGCTAGGGCAA
ATTGCCCTAGCAGGGGAAAAAGGTCGAAAAGGCCTCTTTCCTGTGGATAGCACGTACATTGGGAACCCAA
AGCCGTACATTGGGAACCGGAACCCGTACATTGGGAACCCAAAGCCGTACATTGGGAACCGGTCACACAT
GTAAGTGACTGATATAAAAGAGAAAAAAGGCGATTTTTCCGCCTAAAACTCTTTAAAACTTATTAAAACT
CTTAAAACCCGCCTGGCCTGTGCATAACTGTCTGGCCAGCGCACAGCCGAAGAGCTGCAAAAAGCGCCTA
CCCTTCGGTCGCTGCGCTCCCTACGCCCCGCCGCTTCGCGTCGGCCTATCGCGGCCGCTGGCCGCTCAAA
AATGGCTGGCCTACGGCCAGGCAATCTACCAGGGCGCGGACAAGCCGCGCCGTCGCCACTCGACCGCCGG
CGCCCACATCAAGGCACCCTGCCTCGCGCGTTTCGGTGATGACGGTGAAAACCTCTGACACATGCAGCTC
CCGGAAACGGTCACAGCTTGTCTGTAAGCGGATGCCGGGAGCAGACAAGCCCGTCAGGGCGCGTCAGCGG
GTGTTGGCGGGTGTCGGGGCGCAGCCATGACCCAGTCACGTAGCGATAGCGGAGTGTATACTGGCTTAAC
TATGCGGCATCAGAGCAGATTGTACTGAGAGTGCACCATATGCGGTGTGAAATACCGCACAGATGCGTAA
GGAGAAAATACCGCATCAGGCGCTCTTCCGCTTCCTCGCTCACTGACTCGCTGCGCTCGGTCGTTCGGCT
GCGGCGAGCGGTATCAGCTCACTCAAAGGCGGTAATACGGTTATCCACAGAATCAGGGGATAACGCAGGA
AAGAACATGTGAGCAAAAGGCCAGCAAAAGGCCAGGAACCGTAAAAAGGCCGCGTTGCTGGCGTTTTTCC
ATAGGCTCCGCCCCCCTGACGAGCATCACAAAAATCGACGCTCAAGTCAGAGGTGGCGAAACCCGACAGG
ACTATAAAGATACCAGGCGTTTCCCCCTGGAAGCTCCCTCGTGCGCTCTCCTGTTCCGACCCTGCCGCTT
ACCGGATACCTGTCCGCCTTTCTCCCTTCGGGAAGCGTGGCGCTTTCTCATAGCTCACGCTGTAGGTATC
TCAGTTCGGTGTAGGTCGTTCGCTCCAAGCTGGGCTGTGTGCACGAACCCCCCGTTCAGCCCGACCGCTG
CGCCTTATCCGGTAACTATCGTCTTGAGTCCAACCCGGTAAGACACGACTTATCGCCACTGGCAGCAGCC
ACTGGTAACAGGATTAGCAGAGCGAGGTATGTAGGCGGTGCTACAGAGTTCTTGAAGTGGTGGCCTAACT
ACGGCTACACTAGAAGGACAGTATTTGGTATCTGCGCTCTGCTGAAGCCAGTTACCTTCGGAAAAAGAGT
TGGTAGCTCTTGATCCGGCAAACAAACCACCGCTGGTAGCGGTGGTTTTTTTGTTTGCAAGCAGCAGATT
ACGCGCAGAAAAAAAGGATCTCAAGAAGATCCTTTGATCTTTTCTACGGGGTCTGACGCTCAGTGGAACG
AAAACTCACGTTAAGGGATTTTGGTCATGCATTCTAGGTACTAAAACAATTCATCCAGTAAAATATAATA
TTTTATTTTCTCCCAATCAGGCTTGATCCCCAGTAAGTCAAAAAATAGCTCGACATACTGTTCTTCCCCG
ATATCCTCCCTGATCGACCGGACGCAGAAGGCAATGTCATACCACTTGTCCGCCCTGCCGCTTCTCCCAA
GATCAATAAAGCCACTTACTTTGCCATCTTTCACAAAGATGTTGCTGTCTCCCAGGTCGCCGTGGGAAAA
GACAAGTTCCTCTTCGGGCTTTTCCGTCTTTAAAAAATCATACAGCTCGCGCGGATCTTTAAATGGAGTG
TCTTCTTCCCAGTTTTCGCAATCCACATCGGCCAGATCGTTATTCAGTAAGTAATCCAATTCGGCTAAGC
GGCTGTCTAAGCTATTCGTATAGGGACAATCCGATATGTCGATGGAGTGAAAGAGCCTGATGCACTCCGC
ATACAGCTCGATAATCTTTTCAGGGCTTTGTTCATCTTCATACTCTTCCGAGCAAAGGACGCCATCGGCC
TCACTCATGAGCAGATTGCTCCAGCCATCATGCCGTTCAAAGTGCAGGACCTTTGGAACAGGCAGCTTTC
CTTCCAGCCATAGCATCATGTCCTTTTCCCGTTCCACATCATAGGTGGTCCCTTTATACCGGCTGTCCGT
CATTTTTAAATATAGGTTTTCATTTTCTCCCACCAGCTTATATACCTTAGCAGGAGACATTCCTTCCGTA
TCTTTTACGCAGCGGTATTTTTCGATCAGTTTTTTCAATTCCGGTGATATTCTCATTTTAGCCATTTATT
ATTTCCTTCCTCTTTTCTACAGTATTTAAAGATACCCCAAGAAGCTAATTATAACAAGACGAACTCCAAT
TCACTGTTCCTTGCATTCTAAAACCTTAAATACCAGAAAACAGCTTTTTCAAAGTTGTTTTCAAAGTTGG
CGTATAACATAGTATCGACGGAGCCGATTTTGAAACCGCGGTGATCACAGGCAGCAACGCTCTGTCATCG
TTACAATCAACATGCTACCCTCCGCGAGATCATCCGTGTTTCAAACCCGGCAGCTTAGTTGCCGTTCTTC
CGAATAGCATCGGTAACATGAGCAAAGTCTGCCGCCTTACAACGGCTCTCCCGCTGACGCCGTCCCGGAC
TGATGGGCTGCCTGTATCGAGTGGTGATTTTGTGCCGAGCTGCCGGTCGGGGAGCTGTTGGCTGGCTGGT
GGCAGGATATATTGTGGTGTAAACAAATTGACGCTTAGACAACTTAATAACACATTGCGGACGTTTTTAA
TGTACTGAATTAACGCCGAATTAATTCGGGGGATCTGGATTTTAGTACTGGATTTTGGTTTTAGGAATTA
GAAATTTTATTGATAGAAGTATTTTACAAATACAAATACATACTAAGGGTTTCTTATATGCTCAACACAT
GAGCGAAACCCTATAGGAACCCTAATTCCCTTATCTGGGAACTACTCACACATTATTATGGAGAAAATAG
AGCTTGTCGATCGTTAATTAATCACCTCCAAGATCCCGGACGAGTGCTGGGGCGTCGGTTTCCACTATCG
GCGAGTACTTCTACACAGCCATCGGTCCAGACGGCCGCGCTTCTGCGGGCGATTTGTGTACGCCCGACAG
TCCCGGCTCCGGATCGGACGATTGCGTCGCATCGACCCTGCGCCCAAGCTGCATCATCGAAATTGCCGTC
AACCAAGCTCTGATAGAGTTGGTCAAGACCAATGCGGAGCATATACGCCCGGAGCCGCGGCGATCCTGCA
AGCTCCGGATGCCTCCGCTCGAAGTAGCGCGTCTGCTGCTCCATACAAGCCAACCACGGCCTCCAGAAGA
AGATGTTGGCGACCTCGTATTGGGAATCCCCGAACATCGCCTCGCTCCAGTCAATGACCGCTGTTATGCG
GCCATTGTCCGTCAGGACATTGTTGGAGCCGAAATCCGCGTGCACGAGGTGCCGGACTTCGGGGCAGTCC
TCGGCCCAAAGCATCAGCTCATCGAGAGCCTGCGCGACGGACGCACTGACGGTGTCGTCCATCACAGTTT
GCCAGTGATACACATGGGGATCAGCAATCGCGCATATGAAATCACGCCATGTAGTGTATTGACCGATTCC
TTGCGGTCCGAATGGGCCGAACCCGCTCGTCTGGCTAAGATCGGCCGCAGCGATCGCATCCATGGCCTCC
GCGACCGGCTGCAGAACAGCGGGCAGTTCGGTTTCAGGCAGGTCTTGCAACGTGACACCCTGTGCACGGC
GGGAGATGCAATAGGTCAGGCTCTCGCTGAATTCCCCAATGTCAAGCACTTCCGGAATCGGGAGCGCGGC
CGATGCAAAGTGCCGATAAACATAACGATCTTTGTAGAAACCATCGGCGCAGCTATTTACCCGCAGGACA
TATCCACGCCCTCCTACATCGAAGCTGAAAGCACGAGATTCTTCGCCCTCCGAGAGCTGCATCAGGTCGG
ACACGCTGTCGAACTTTTCGATCAGAAACTTCTCGACAGACGTCGCGGTGAGTTCAGGCTTTTTCATCCT
AGGAGAGATAGATTTGTAGAGAGAGACTGGTGATTTCAGCGTGTCCTCTCCAAATGAAATGAACTTCCTT
ATATAGAGGAAGGTCTTGCGAAGGATAGTGGGATTGTGCGTCATCCCTTACGTCAGTGGAGATATCACAT
CAATCCACTTGCTTTGAAGACGTGGTTGGAACGTCTTCTTTTTCCACGATGCTCCTCGTGGGTGGGGGTC
CATCTTTGGGACCACTGTCGGCAGAGGCATCTTGAACGATAGCCTTTCCTTTATCGCAATGATGGCATTT
GTAGGTGCCACCTTCCTTTTCTACTGTCCTTTTGATGAAGTGACAGATAGCTGGGCAATGGAATCCGAGG
AGGTTTCCCGATATTACCCTTTGTTGAAAAGTCTCAATAGCCCTTTGGTCTTCTGAGACTGTATCTTTGA
TATTCTTGGAGTAGACGAGAGTGTCGTGCTCCACCATGTTATCACATCAATCCACTTGCTTTGAAGACGT
GGTTGGAACGTCTTCTTTTTCCACGATGCTCCTCGTGGGTGGGGGTCCATCTTTGGGACCACTGTCGGCA
GAGGCATCTTGAACGATAGCCTTTCCTTTATCGCAATGATGGCATTTGTAGGTGCCACCTTCCTTTTCTA
CTGTCCTTTTGATGAAGTGACAGATAGCTGGGCAATGGAATCCGAGGAGGTTTCCCGATATTACCCTTTG
TTGAAAAGTCTCAATAGCCCTTTGGTCTTCTGAGACTGTATCTTTGATATTCTTGGAGTAGACGAGAGTG
TCGTGCTCCACCATG
Features (pLannotate 1.2.2; 23 found; start..end, strand, type, name):
     16..723     -  terminator     OCS terminator: octopine synthase terminator
    729..799     -  ncRNA          tRNA: Accession: RF00005 - tRNA
    807..882     -  misc_RNA       gRNA scaffold: guide RNA scaffold for the Streptococcus pyogenes CRISPR/Cas9 system
    890..955     +  intron         PDK intron (fragment): pdk; modified pyruvate orthophosphate dikinase intron from Flaveria trinervia 3.0
   1046..1204    +  CDS            ccdA (fragment): CCDA_ECO57 - Also known as H, letA. Experimental evidence at protein level: Swiss-Prot protein existence level 1. Antitoxin component of a type II toxin-antitoxin (TA) system which inhibits the post-segregational killing (PSK) of plasmid-free cells, also referred to as a plasmid addiction system. Binds to and blocks the activity of CcdB; will also remove bound CcdB protein from the CcdB-GyrA complex by forming a CcdA-CcdB complex, a process termed rejuvenation. Functions as a transcriptional corepressor for the ccdAB operon, repression also requires CcdB (By similarity). From Escherichia coli
   1209..1511    +  CDS            ccdB: CCDB_ECOLI - Also known as G, letB, letD. Experimental evidence at protein level: Swiss-Prot protein existence level 1. Toxic component of a type II toxin-antitoxin (TA) system, functioning in plasmid maintainence. Responsible for the post- segregational killing (PSK) of plasmid-free cells, also referred to as a plasmid addiction system. Half-life of over 2 hours. Cell killing by CcdB is accompanied by filamentation, defects in chromosome and plasmid segregation, defects in cell division, formation of anucleate cells, decreased DNA synthesis and plasmid loss. Interferes with the activity of DN
   1521..1591    -  ncRNA          tRNA: Accession: RF00005 - tRNA
   2521..2742    -  CDS            PAB1 (fragment): PSA2_ORYSI - Experimental evidence at transcript level: Swiss-Prot protein existence level 2. The proteasome is a multicatalytic proteinase complex which is characterized by its ability to cleave peptides with Arg, Phe, Tyr, Leu, and Glu adjacent to the leaving group at neutral or slightly basic pH. The proteasome has an ATP-dependent proteolytic activity. From Oryza sativa subsp. indica (Rice).
   3866..7969    +  CDS            cas9: CAS9_STRP1 - Also known as csn1 From Streptococcus pyogenes serotype M1.
   8013..8261    +  terminator     HSP terminator: efficient transcription terminator from the Arabidopsis thaliana heat shock protein 18.2 gene (Nagaya et al., 2010)
   8282..8306    +  misc_feature   RB T-DNA repeat: right border repeat from nopaline C58 T-DNA
   8645..9046    +  CDS            Y4CG_SINFN (fragment): Protein inferred from homology: Swiss-Prot protein existence level 3. From Sinorhizobium fredii (strain NBRC 101917 / NGR234).
   9606..10235   +  CDS            pVS1 StaA: stability protein from the Pseudomonas plasmid pVS1 (Heeb et al., 2000)
  10668..11736   +  CDS            pVS1 RepA (fragment): replication protein from the Pseudomonas plasmid pVS1 (Heeb et al., 2000)
  11802..11996   +  rep_origin     pVS1 oriV: origin of replication for the Pseudomonas plasmid pVS1 (Heeb et al., 2000)
  12199..12238   +  CDS            rop (fragment): Rop protein, which maintains plasmids at low copy number; rop
  12340..12480   +  misc_feature   bom: basis of mobility region from pBR322
  12666..13254   -  rep_origin     ori: high-copy-number ColE1/pMB1/pBR322/pUC origin of replication
  13341..14135   -  CDS            KanR: aminoglycoside phosphotransferase; aphA-3; confers resistance to kanamycin
  14560..14584   +  misc_feature   LB T-DNA repeat: left border repeat from nopaline C58 T-DNA
  14662..14836   -  polyA_signal   CaMV poly(A) signal: cauliflower mosaic virus polyadenylation signal
  14877..15887   -  CDS            HygR: aminoglycoside phosphotransferase from E. coli; aph(4)-Ia; confers resistance to hygromycin
  15926..16603   -  promoter       CaMV 35S promoter (enhanced): cauliflower mosaic virus 35S promoter with a duplicated enhancer region
