>Addgene plasmid #137906 | pGEL052 | addgene full sequence | sequence record 309992 | Addgene NGS Result
ATTCTTGGAGTAGACGAGAGTGTCGTGCTCCACCATGGGCGCGCCGCCGGTCCTGCTGAGCCTCGACATG
TTGTCGCAAAATTCGCCCTGGACCCGCCCAACGATTTGTCGTCACTGTCAAGGTTTGACCTGCACTTCAT
TTGGGGCCCACATACACCAAAAAAATGCTGCATAATTCTCGGGGCAGCAAGTCGGTTACCCGGCCGCCGT
GCTGGACCGGGTTGAATGGTGCCCGTAACTTTCGGTAGAGCGGACGGCCAATACTCAACTTCAAGGAATC
TCACCCATGCGCGCCGGCGGGGAACCGGAGTTCCCTTCAGTGAGCGTTATTAGTTCGCCGCTCGGTGTGT
CGTAGATACTAGCCCCTGGGGCACTTTTGAAATTTGAATAAGATTTATGTAATCAGTCTTTTAGGTTTGA
CCGGTTCTGCCGCTTTTTTTAAAATTGGATTTGTAATAATAAAACGCAATTGTTTGTTATTGTGGCGCTC
TATCATAGATGTCGCTATAAACCTATTCAGCACAATATATTGTTTTCATTTTAATATTGTACATATAAGT
AGTAGGGTACAATCAGTAAATTGAACGGAGAATATTATTCATAAAAATACGATAGTAACGGGTGATATAT
TCATTAGAATGAACCGAAACCGGCGGTAAGGATCTGAGCTACACATGCTCAGGTTTTTTACAACGTGCAC
AACAGAATTGAAAGCAAATATCATGCGATCATAGGCGTCTCGCATATCTCATTAAAGCAGGGTACCTGCA
CCAGCCGGGAATCGAACCCGGGTCTGTACCGTGGCAGGGTACTATTCTACCACTAGACCACTGGTGCTTT
GTTGCACCGACTCGGTGCCACTTTTTCAAGTTGATAACGGACTAGCCTTATTTTAACTTGCTATTTCTAG
CTCTAAAACTGAGACCAAGCCAGATAACAGTATGCGTATTTGCGCGCTGATTTTTGCGGTATAAGAATAT
ATACTGATATGTATACCCGAAGTATGTCAAAAAGAGGTATGCTATGAAGCAGCGTATTACAGTGACAGTT
GACAGCGACAGCTATCAGTTGCTCAAGGCATATATGATGTCAATATCTCCGGTCTGGTAAGCACAACCAT
GCAGAATGAAGCCCGTCGTCTGCGTGCCGAACGCTGGAAAGCGGAAAATCAGGAAGGGATGGCTGAGGTC
GCCCGGTTTATTGAAATGAACGGCTCTTTTGCTGACGAGAACAGGGGCTGGTGAAATGCAGTTTAAGGTT
TACACCTATAAAAGAGAGAGCCGTTATCGTCTGTTTGTGGATGTACAGAGTGATATTATTGACACGCCCG
GGCGACGGATGGTGATCCCCCTGGCCAGTGCACGTCTGCTGTCAGATAAAGTCTCCCGTGAACTTTACCC
GGTGGTGCATATCGGGGATGAAAGCTGGCGCATGATGACCACCGATATGGCCAGTGTGCCGGTTTCCGTT
ATCGGGGAAGAAGTGGCTGATCTCAGCCACCGCGAAAATGACATCAAAAACGCCATTAACCTGATGTTCT
GGGGAATATAAGGTCTCCTGCACCAGCCGGGAATCGAACCCGGGTCTGTACCGTGGCAGGGTACTATTCT
ACCACTAGACCACTGGTGCTTTGTTACTAGTAGCTGCAAACATAACAAATATACCTCAGAATCAATAAAC
TAGGCTAAAAGGGAACTGAAGAGAATCAACAGACTGTAGTCTCTGAGCAGTAACTACACAAAAACATATG
ATAGAACAATCTGGTAAAAACATATGCAGTATGTTCTACACCACAAATTTATTACATACAACAATTACAT
CTATCAGCGTGAAGAACGCATGTCAAATAGTTTCTTTCAATTTTTCATACACCAAAACAAAATTCATGGG
CTAAAACCCCAAGACTTTAAATTGCATAAATACTGACAAGTGGCAACAAAAGCTGATTTTAAGGGTATGT
AAACCTACCAGTAAGGTGGACGTTGACAGGGCAAACAAATTAGAATTTTGCACTGATACTAAAATGGGCT
TCCAAACCCTAATAGGCACTAGATCAGACTGCACACACATACAACTACTAATGGGAAAACTAGGTCAGCA
TATACATTCAACGCCGTAAATTGGCATAGAAAACTTCATCATCACAGATGAAACCAAGCAGCTTGTATTT
CTTATGTGGTTATAAAGGGGAGCACTTGCCATTGCTGTTACAAGACATACATTTATGTAGATTAATAATG
ATTTTCCATGGAATCCACAAGCATTTGTAAGCGAAAACGAAGCAAACATTACAAAATTCCCAAGTATCAC
TAAAGCAGAATAGCAGATGCAAGTAACATGGCACCTATTAGTAACCTAAGCCGTAGCAAACTTCACACTC
CACGTCTCCAGAACAAATAAAAGCTCTGCAACGACCTAAAGTTATGCGAAAAGTGCAAAATCCCCAACAA
GCGCCACTTCGTCATGTGAACCGAACCAGCCAAAATCTCAAACCTCCCCTCCCCTTCTCGATTCTCATAA
CGCAATAGAAGTATAGAGAAGGGATTGCTTCACGGGACGCACCTTTGATCCCGAGGGACGTCTGGCCGGA
TCCGACCGCGGTGAGCGCGTGCTCGATCTGCACCAGCTTCCCCGACGGGCTGCAAACGAAATCGCCACAA
AAACCACAGATGACGAAACCGAAACCGCACCAGATCACGCCCGATCTCCGGGCGAGGGAGGCGCAAGGCA
GCACATACCTGAAGGTGGTGAGGGAGAAGGAGTACTGGCTGTCTCCCATGGCCGCCGACGCGCAGGCCTA
CCTGTGAGCTGCTGCTCTTCGTGTCTCGCGGCGGAAGAGGAGGCGACCGAGCGAGCGATTGCGGCGAGAC
GGCGTGGGAAGGGAGAGGGAGGCAGAGCACAACTCGCCAAGGAAGAAGAGGAGAGAGAGAAAGAGACTGG
ATGGATGGATTGCTCCGCAAGAAGGTGGTGGGTCTTGGGCCGGAAATCTGGCCCATCTGTTATTGGGTCA
GCCCATGACTCACCCACCTCCCCGTCACGTCGTCTTCCTCCTCATAACTTCTTCCCCACGGGCCAACGGC
TGCGCGTCTTCCCGTTCGTCCTCCTGTCCGGTCCGAGTCCCTCTGACGACGCGACTTTCCCCACGCCGGG
ATCGAGCTCCGGGGAGGGGAGCTGCGAGCTGGTACGTACGCTTGATTTCTTCCCTTGCCACCGCGATATT
CCGATGTATCCGTGATGTGTCGTTCATGGGTAGATCGGCTAGGGATTTGGCGGCGTTGAGGAAAGCGATG
GCTGCCGGGTGGGGGGAATTGTTGTATTAGACTCTCGAAGCTGATATCTGGTGTGGATTTGCGGTGGAAG
CCATGGTCGGAGGCCCAGTGCCTTCCGGGAGTTGTTGGGTTATCGGGAGCCCGGAGGGCAGTGCGGCTCG
CCGACTGCTGCCATGATCCCCGTCGGCAAAATCTCCAGATTGGGGGAGATGGGGGGTAGGAACCATTTGG
ATTAGTAGTGTATACACGGGGTTTCGTTTATTATATTTAGAGCGCTCTACATGTAGACAGCACACAGCAG
CTTTAACGTATGGATGGTGTATCGCAGGGAATGTATCTCGAAGACATTGGATTAGGCTATTATTACATTT
AGAGAACCAGATTGGGTTTGCGATAACTAGAAATTGAGTCTGTTATGAATTTATTGATGGAGCGGACAGG
GAATTACGATTACTATCTGTTTAGCTTTTCAGTTGTGAATGATGATTATTTCAATTTAGCTAATCAAGGT
TCCTCAATCAAACCGTTCTAACTTTTTCTATTTATGCTCTTGGTTACATTTTGACAGAAACACTTTGTCA
TATCAGTCAACAGTAGAGAGGAGACGAGCCTGCAGGTAGATCGCTCGTCGACATGGATAAGAAGTACTCT
ATCGGACTCGATATCGGAACTAACTCTGTGGGATGGGCTGTGATCACCGATGAGTACAAGGTGCCATCTA
AGAAGTTCAAGGTTCTCGGAAACACCGATAGGCACTCTATCAAGAAAAACCTTATCGGTGCTCTCCTCTT
CGATTCTGGTGAAACTGCTGAGGCTACCAGACTCAAGAGAACCGCTAGAAGAAGGTACACCAGAAGAAAG
AACAGGATCTGCTACCTCCAAGAGATCTTCTCTAACGAGATGGCTAAAGTGGATGATTCATTCTTCCACA
GGCTCGAAGAGTCATTCCTCGTGGAAGAAGATAAGAAGCACGAGAGGCACCCTATCTTCGGAAACATCGT
TGATGAGGTGGCATACCACGAGAAGTACCCTACTATCTACCACCTCAGAAAGAAGCTCGTTGATTCTACT
GATAAGGCTGATCTCAGGCTCATCTACCTCGCTCTCGCTCACATGATCAAGTTCAGAGGACACTTCCTCA
TCGAGGGTGATCTCAACCCTGATAACTCTGATGTGGATAAGTTGTTCATCCAGCTCGTGCAGACCTACAA
CCAGCTTTTCGAAGAGAACCCTATCAACGCTTCAGGTGTGGATGCTAAGGCTATCCTCTCTGCTAGGCTC
TCTAAGTCAAGAAGGCTTGAGAACCTCATTGCTCAGCTCCCTGGTGAGAAGAAGAACGGACTTTTCGGAA
ACTTGATCGCTCTCTCTCTCGGACTCACCCCTAACTTCAAGTCTAACTTCGATCTCGCTGAGGATGCAAA
GCTCCAGCTCTCAAAGGATACCTACGATGATGATCTCGATAACCTCCTCGCTCAGATCGGAGATCAGTAC
GCTGATTTGTTCCTCGCTGCTAAGAACCTCTCTGATGCTATCCTCCTCAGTGATATCCTCAGAGTGAACA
CCGAGATCACCAAGGCTCCACTCTCAGCTTCTATGATCAAGAGATACGATGAGCACCACCAGGATCTCAC
ACTTCTCAAGGCTCTTGTTAGACAGCAGCTCCCAGAGAAGTACAAAGAGATTTTCTTCGATCAGTCTAAG
AACGGATACGCTGGTTACATCGATGGTGGTGCATCTCAAGAAGAGTTCTACAAGTTCATCAAGCCTATCC
TCGAGAAGATGGATGGAACCGAGGAACTCCTCGTGAAGCTCAATAGAGAGGATCTTCTCAGAAAGCAGAG
GACCTTCGATAACGGATCTATCCCTCATCAGATCCACCTCGGAGAGTTGCACGCTATCCTTAGAAGGCAA
GAGGATTTCTACCCATTCCTCAAGGATAACAGGGAAAAGATTGAGAAGATTCTCACCTTCAGAATCCCTT
ACTACGTGGGACCTCTCGCTAGAGGAAACTCAAGATTCGCTTGGATGACCAGAAAGTCTGAGGAAACCAT
CACCCCTTGGAACTTCGAAGAGGTGGTGGATAAGGGTGCTAGTGCTCAGTCTTTCATCGAGAGGATGACC
AACTTCGATAAGAACCTTCCAAACGAGAAGGTGCTCCCTAAGCACTCTTTGCTCTACGAGTACTTCACCG
TGTACAACGAGTTGACCAAGGTTAAGTACGTGACCGAGGGAATGAGGAAGCCTGCTTTTTTGTCAGGTGA
GCAAAAGAAGGCTATCGTTGATCTCTTGTTCAAGACCAACAGAAAGGTGACCGTGAAGCAGCTCAAAGAG
GATTACTTCAAGAAAATCGAGTGCTTCGATTCAGTTGAGATTTCTGGTGTTGAGGATAGGTTCAACGCAT
CTCTCGGAACCTACCACGATCTCCTCAAGATCATTAAGGATAAGGATTTCTTGGATAACGAGGAAAACGA
GGATATCTTGGAGGATATCGTTCTTACCCTCACCCTCTTTGAAGATAGAGAGATGATTGAAGAAAGGCTC
AAGACCTACGCTCATCTCTTCGATGATAAGGTGATGAAGCAGTTGAAGAGAAGAAGATACACTGGTTGGG
GAAGGCTCTCAAGAAAGCTCATTAACGGAATCAGGGATAAGCAGTCTGGAAAGACAATCCTTGATTTCCT
CAAGTCTGATGGATTCGCTAACAGAAACTTCATGCAGCTCATCCACGATGATTCTCTCACCTTTAAAGAG
GATATCCAGAAGGCTCAGGTTTCAGGACAGGGTGATAGTCTCCATGAGCATATCGCTAACCTCGCTGGAT
CTCCTGCAATCAAGAAGGGAATCCTCCAGACTGTGAAGGTTGTGGATGAGTTGGTGAAGGTGATGGGAAG
GCATAAGCCTGAGAACATCGTGATCGAAATGGCTAGAGAGAACCAGACCACTCAGAAGGGACAGAAGAAC
TCTAGGGAAAGGATGAAGAGGATCGAGGAAGGTATCAAAGAGCTTGGATCTCAGATCCTCAAAGAGCACC
CTGTTGAGAACACTCAGCTCCAGAATGAGAAGCTCTACCTCTACTACCTCCAGAACGGAAGGGATATGTA
TGTGGATCAAGAGTTGGATATCAACAGGCTCTCTGATTACGATGTTGATCATATCGTGCCACAGTCATTC
TTGAAGGATGATTCTATCGATAACAAGGTGCTCACCAGGTCTGATAAGAACAGGGGTAAGAGTGATAACG
TGCCAAGTGAAGAGGTTGTGAAGAAAATGAAGAACTATTGGAGGCAGCTCCTCAACGCTAAGCTCATCAC
TCAGAGAAAGTTCGATAACTTGACTAAGGCTGAGAGGGGAGGACTCTCTGAATTGGATAAGGCAGGATTC
ATCAAGAGGCAGCTTGTGGAAACCAGGCAGATCACTAAGCACGTTGCACAGATCCTCGATTCTAGGATGA
ACACCAAGTACGATGAGAACGATAAGTTGATCAGGGAAGTGAAGGTTATCACCCTCAAGTCAAAGCTCGT
GTCTGATTTCAGAAAGGATTTCCAATTCTACAAGGTGAGGGAAATCAACAACTACCACCACGCTCACGAT
GCTTACCTTAACGCTGTTGTTGGAACCGCTCTCATCAAGAAGTATCCTAAGCTCGAGTCAGAGTTCGTGT
ACGGTGATTACAAGGTGTACGATGTGAGGAAGATGATCGCTAAGTCTGAGCAAGAGATCGGAAAGGCTAC
CGCTAAGTATTTCTTCTACTCTAACATCATGAATTTCTTCAAGACCGAGATTACCCTCGCTAACGGTGAG
ATCAGAAAGAGGCCACTCATCGAGACAAACGGTGAAACAGGTGAGATCGTGTGGGATAAGGGAAGGGATT
TCGCTACCGTTAGAAAGGTGCTCTCTATGCCACAGGTGAACATCGTTAAGAAAACCGAGGTGCAGACCGG
TGGATTCTCTAAAGAGTCTATCCTCCCTAAGAGGAACTCTGATAAGCTCATTGCTAGGAAGAAGGATTGG
GACCCTAAGAAATACGGTGGTTTCGATTCTCCTACCGTGGCTTACTCTGTTCTCGTTGTGGCTAAGGTTG
AGAAGGGAAAGAGTAAGAAGCTCAAGTCTGTTAAGGAACTTCTCGGAATCACTATCATGGAAAGGTCATC
TTTCGAGAAGAACCCAATCGATTTCCTCGAGGCTAAGGGATACAAAGAGGTTAAGAAGGATCTCATCATC
AAGCTCCCAAAGTACTCACTCTTCGAACTCGAGAACGGTAGAAAGAGGATGCTCGCTTCTGCTGGTGAGC
TTCAAAAGGGAAACGAGCTTGCTCTCCCATCTAAGTACGTTAACTTTCTTTACCTCGCTTCTCACTACGA
GAAGTTGAAGGGATCTCCAGAAGATAACGAGCAGAAGCAACTTTTCGTTGAGCAGCACAAGCACTACTTG
GATGAGATCATCGAGCAGATCTCTGAGTTCTCTAAAAGGGTGATCCTCGCTGATGCAAACCTCGATAAGG
TGTTGTCTGCTTACAACAAGCACAGAGATAAGCCTATCAGGGAACAGGCAGAGAACATCATCCATCTCTT
CACCCTTACCAACCTCGGTGCTCCTGCTGCTTTCAAGTACTTCGATACAACCATCGATAGGAAGAGATAC
ACCTCTACCAAAGAAGTGCTCGATGCTACCCTCATCCATCAGTCTATCACTGGACTCTACGAGACTAGGA
TCGATCTCTCACAGCTCGGTGGTGATTCAAGGGCTGATCCTAAGAAGAAGAGGAAGGTTTGAGGATCCAT
ATGAAGATGAAGATGAAATATTTGGTGTGTCAAATAAAAAGCTTGTGTGCTTAAGTTTGTGTTTTTTTCT
TGGCTTGTTGTGTTATGAATTTGTGGCTTTTTCTAATATTAAATGAATGTAAGATCACATTATAATGAAT
AAACAAATGTTTCTATAATCCATTGTGAATGTTTTGTTGGATCTCTTCTGCAGCATATAACTACTGTATG
TGCTATGGTATGGACTATGGAATATGATTAAAGATAAGGAGCTCAAACTATCAGTGTTTGACAGGATATA
TTGGCGGGTAAACCTAAGAGAAAAGAGCGTTTATTAGAATAATCGGATATTTAAAAGGGCGTGAAAAGGT
TTATCCGTTCGTCCATTTGTATGTGCATGCCAACCACAGGGTTCCCCTCGGGATCAAAGTACTTTGATCC
AACCCCTCCGCTGCTATAGTGCAGTCGGCTTCTGACGTTCAGTGCAGCCGTCTTCTGAAAACGACATGTC
GCACAAGTCCTAAGTTACGCGACAGGCTGCCGCCCTGCCCTTTTCCTGGCGTTTTCTTGTCGCGTGTTTT
AGTCGCATAAAGTAGAATACTTGCGACTAGAACCGGAGACATTACGCCATGAACAAGAGCGCCGCCGCTG
GCCTGCTGGGCTATGCCCGCGTCAGCACCGACGACCAGGACTTGACCAACCAACGGGCCGAACTGCACGC
GGCCGGCTGCACCAAGCTGTTTTCCGAGAAGATCACCGGCACCAGGCGCGACCGCCCGGAGCTGGCCAGG
ATGCTTGACCACCTACGCCCTGGCGACGTTGTGACAGTGACCAGGCTAGACCGCCTGGCCCGCAGCACCC
GCGACCTACTGGACATTGCCGAGCGCATCCAGGAGGCCGGCGCGGGCCTGCGTAGCCTGGCAGAGCCGTG
GGCCGACACCACCACGCCGGCCGGCCGCATGGTGTTGACCGTGTTCGCCGGCATTGCCGAGTTCGAGCGT
TCCCTAATCATCGACCGCACCCGGAGCGGGCGCGAGGCCGCCAAGGCCCGAGGCGTGAAGTTTGGCCCCC
GCCCTACCCTCACCCCGGCACAGATCGCGCACGCCCGCGAGCTGATCGACCAGGAAGGCCGCACCGTGAA
AGAGGCGGCTGCACTGCTTGGCGTGCATCGCTCGACCCTGTACCGCGCACTTGAGCGCAGCGAGGAAGTG
ACGCCCACCGAGGCCAGGCGGCGCGGTGCCTTCCGTGAGGACGCATTGACCGAGGCCGACGCCCTGGCGG
CCGCCGAGAATGAACGCCAAGAGGAACAAGCATGAAACCGCACCAGGACGGCCAGGACGAACCGTTTTTC
ATTACCGAAGAGATCGAGGCGGAGATGATCGCGGCCGGGTACGTGTTCGAGCCGCCCGCGCACGGCTCAA
CCGTGCGGCTGCATGAAATCCTGGCCGGTTTGTCTGATGCCAAGCTGGCGGCCTGGCCGGCCAGCTTGGC
CGCTGAAGAAACCGAGCGCCGCCGTCTAAAAAGGTGATGTGTATTTGAGTAAAACAGCTTGCGTCATGCG
GTCGCTGCGTATATGATGCGATGAGTAAATAAACAAATACGCAAGGGGAACGCATGAAGGTTATCGCTGT
ACTTAACCAGAAAGGCGGGTCAGGCAAGACGACCATCGCAACCCATCTAGCCCGCGCCCTGCAACTCGCC
GGGGCCGATGTTCTGTTAGTCGATTCCGATCCCCAGGGCAGTGCCCGCGATTGGGCGGCCGTGCGGGAAG
ATCAACCGCTAACCGTTGTCGGCATCGACCGCCCGACGATTGACCGCGACGTGAAGGCCATCGGCCGGCG
CGACTTCGTAGTGATCGACGGAGCGCCCCAGGCGGCGGACTTGGCTGTGTCCGCGATCAAGGCAGCCGAC
TTCGTGCTGATTCCGGTGCAGCCAAGCCCTTACGACATATGGGCCACCGCCGACCTGGTGGAGCTGGTTA
AGCAGCGCATTGAGGTCACGGATGGAAGGCTACAAGCGGCCTTTGTCGTGTCGCGGGCGATCAAAGGCAC
GCGCATCGGCGGTGAGGTTGCCGAGGCGCTGGCCGGGTACGAGCTGCCCATTCTTGAGTCCCGTATCACG
CAGCGCGTGAGCTACCCAGGCACTGCCGCCGCCGGCACAACCGTTCTTGAATCAGAACCCGAGGGCGACG
CTGCCCGCGAGGTCCAGGCGCTGGCCGCTGAAATTAAATCAAAACTCATTTGAGTTAATGAGGTAAAGAG
AAAATGAGCAAAAGCACAAACACGCTAAGTGCCGGCCGTCCGAGCGCACGCAGCAGCAAGGCTGCAACGT
TGGCCAGCCTGGCAGACACGCCAGCCATGAAGCGGGTCAACTTTCAGTTGCCGGCGGAGGATCACACCAA
GCTGAAGATGTACGCGGTACGCCAAGGCAAGACCATTACCGAGCTGCTATCTGAATACATCGCGCAGCTA
CCAGAGTAAATGAGCAAATGAATAAATGAGTAGATGAATTTTAGCGGCTAAAGGAGGCGGCATGGAAAAT
CAAGAACAACCAGGCACCGACGCCGTGGAATGCCCCATGTGTGGAGGAACGGGCGGTTGGCCAGGCGTAA
GCGGCTGGGTTGCCTGCCGGCCCTGCAATGGCACTGGAACCCCCAAGCCCGAGGAATCGGCGTGAGCGGT
CGCAAACCATCCGGCCCGGTACAAATCGGCGCGGCGCTGGGTGATGACCTGGTGGAGAAGTTGAAGGCCG
CGCAGGCCGCCCAGCGGCAACGCATCGAGGCAGAAGCACGCCCCGGTGAATCGTGGCAAGCGGCCGCTGA
TCGAATCCGCAAAGAATCCCGGCAACCGCCGGCAGCCGGTGCGCCGTCGATTAGGAAGCCGCCCAAGGGC
GACGAGCAACCAGATTTTTTCGTTCCGATGCTCTATGACGTGGGCACCCGCGATAGTCGCAGCATCATGG
ACGTGGCCGTTTTCCGTCTGTCGAAGCGTGACCGACGAGCTGGCGAGGTGATCCGCTACGAGCTTCCAGA
CGGGCACGTAGAGGTTTCCGCAGGGCCGGCCGGCATGGCCAGTGTGTGGGATTACGACCTGGTACTGATG
GCGGTTTCCCATCTAACCGAATCCATGAACCGATACCGGGAAGGGAAGGGAGACAAGCCCGGCCGCGTGT
TCCGTCCACACGTTGCGGACGTACTCAAGTTCTGCCGGCGAGCCGATGGCGGAAAGCAGAAAGACGACCT
GGTAGAAACCTGCATTCGGTTAAACACCACGCACGTTGCCATGCAGCGTACGAAGAAGGCCAAGAACGGC
CGCCTGGTGACGGTATCCGAGGGTGAAGCCTTGATTAGCCGCTACAAGATCGTAAAGAGCGAAACCGGGC
GGCCGGAGTACATCGAGATCGAGCTAGCTGATTGGATGTACCGCGAGATCACAGAAGGCAAGAACCCGGA
CGTGCTGACGGTTCACCCCGATTACTTTTTGATCGATCCCGGCATCGGCCGTTTTCTCTACCGCCTGGCA
CGCCGCGCCGCAGGCAAGGCAGAAGCCAGATGGTTGTTCAAGACGATCTACGAACGCAGTGGCAGCGCCG
GAGAGTTCAAGAAGTTCTGTTTCACCGTGCGCAAGCTGATCGGGTCAAATGACCTGCCGGAGTACGATTT
GAAGGAGGAGGCGGGGCAGGCTGGCCCGATCCTAGTCATGCGCTACCGCAACCTGATCGAGGGCGAAGCA
TCCGCCGGTTCCTAATGTACGGAGCAGATGCTAGGGCAAATTGCCCTAGCAGGGGAAAAAGGTCGAAAAG
GCCTCTTTCCTGTGGATAGCACGTACATTGGGAACCCAAAGCCGTACATTGGGAACCGGAACCCGTACAT
TGGGAACCCAAAGCCGTACATTGGGAACCGGTCACACATGTAAGTGACTGATATAAAAGAGAAAAAAGGC
GATTTTTCCGCCTAAAACTCTTTAAAACTTATTAAAACTCTTAAAACCCGCCTGGCCTGTGCATAACTGT
CTGGCCAGCGCACAGCCGAAGAGCTGCAAAAAGCGCCTACCCTTCGGTCGCTGCGCTCCCTACGCCCCGC
CGCTTCGCGTCGGCCTATCGCGGCCGCTGGCCGCTCAAAAATGGCTGGCCTACGGCCAGGCAATCTACCA
GGGCGCGGACAAGCCGCGCCGTCGCCACTCGACCGCCGGCGCCCACATCAAGGCACCCTGCCTCGCGCGT
TTCGGTGATGACGGTGAAAACCTCTGACACATGCAGCTCCCGGAAACGGTCACAGCTTGTCTGTAAGCGG
ATGCCGGGAGCAGACAAGCGCGTCAGCGGGTGTTGGCGGGTGTCGGGGCGCAGCCATGACCCAGTCACGT
AGCGATAGCGGAGTGTATACTGGCTTAACTATGCGGCATCAGAGCAGATTGTACTGAGAGTGCACCATAT
GCGGTGTGAAATACCGCACAGATGCGTAAGGAGAAAATACCGCATCAGGCGCTCTTCCGCTTCCTCGCTC
ACTGACTCGCTGCGCTCGGTCGTTCGGCTGCGGCGAGCGGTATCAGCTCACTCAAAGGCGGTAATACGGT
TATCCACAGAATCAGGGGATAACGCAGGAAAGAACATGTGAGCAAAAGGCCAGCAAAAGGCCAGGAACCG
TAAAAAGGCCGCGTTGCTGGCGTTTTTCCATAGGCTCCGCCCCCCTGACGAGCATCACAAAAATCGACGC
TCAAGTCAGAGGTGGCGAAACCCGACAGGACTATAAAGATACCAGGCGTTTCCCCCTGGAAGCTCCCTCG
TGCGCTCTCCTGTTCCGACCCTGCCGCTTACCGGATACCTGTCCGCCTTTCTCCCTTCGGGAAGCGTGGC
GCTTTCTCATAGCTCACGCTGTAGGTATCTCAGTTCGGTGTAGGTCGTTCGCTCCAAGCTGGGCTGTGTG
CACGAACCCCCCGTTCAGCCCGACCGCTGCGCCTTATCCGGTAACTATCGTCTTGAGTCCAACCCGGTAA
GACACGACTTATCGCCACTGGCAGCAGCCACTGGTAACAGGATTAGCAGAGCGAGGTATGTAGGCGGTGC
TACAGAGTTCTTGAAGTGGTGGCCTAACTACGGCTACACTAGAAGGACAGTATTTGGTATCTGCGCTCTG
CTGAAGCCAGTTACCTTCGGAAAAAGAGTTGGTAGCTCTTGATCCGGCAAACAAACCACCGCTGGTAGCG
GTGGTTTTTTTGTTTGCAAGCAGCAGATTACGCGCAGAAAAAAAGGATCTCAAGAAGATCCTTTGATCTT
TTCTACGGGGTCTGACGCTCAGTGGAACGAAAACTCACGTTAAGGGATTTTGGTCATGCATTCTAGGTAC
TAAAACAATTCATCCAGTAAAATATAATATTTTATTTTCTCCCAATCAGGCTTGATCCCCAGTAAGTCAA
AAAATAGCTCGACATACTGTTCTTCCCCGATATCCTCCCTGATCGACCGGACGCAGAAGGCAATGTCATA
CCACTTGTCCGCCCTGCCGCTTCTCCCAAGATCAATAAAGCCACTTACTTTGCCATCTTTCACAAAGATG
TTGCTGTCTCCCAGGTCGCCGTGGGAAAAGACAAGTTCCTCTTCGGGCTTTTCCGTCTTTAAAAAATCAT
ACAGCTCGCGCGGATCTTTAAATGGAGTGTCTTCTTCCCAGTTTTCGCAATCCACATCGGCCAGATCGTT
ATTCAGTAAGTAATCCAATTCGGCTAAGCGGCTGTCTAAGCTATTCGTATAGGGACAATCCGATATGTCG
ATGGAGTGAAAGAGCCTGATGCACTCCGCATACAGCTCGATAATCTTTTCAGGGCTTTGTTCATCTTCAT
ACTCTTCCGAGCAAAGGACGCCATCGGCCTCACTCATGAGCAGATTGCTCCAGCCATCATGCCGTTCAAA
GTGCAGGACCTTTGGAACAGGCAGCTTTCCTTCCAGCCATAGCATCATGTCCTTTTCCCGTTCCACATCA
TAGGTGGTCCCTTTATACCGGCTGTCCGTCATTTTTAAATATAGGTTTTCATTTTCTCCCACCAGCTTAT
ATACCTTAGCAGGAGACATTCCTTCCGTATCTTTTACGCAGCGGTATTTTTCGATCAGTTTTTTCAATTC
CGGTGATATTCTCATTTTAGCCATTTATTATTTCCTTCCTCTTTTCTACAGTATTTAAAGATACCCCAAG
AAGCTAATTATAACAAGACGAACTCCAATTCACTGTTCCTTGCATTCTAAAACCTTAAATACCAGAAAAC
AGCTTTTTCAAAGTTGTTTTCAAAGTTGGCGTATAACATAGTATCGACGGAGCCGATTTTGAAACCGCGG
TGATCACAGGCAGCAACGCTCTGTCATCGTTACAATCAACATGCTACCCTCCGCGAGATCATCCGTGTTT
CAAACCCGGCAGCTTAGTTGCCGTTCTTCCGAATAGCATCGGTAACATGAGCAAAGTCTGCCGCCTTACA
ACGGCTCTCCCGCTGACGCCGTCCCGGACTGATGGGCTGCCTGTATCGAGTGGTGATTTTGTGCCGAGCT
GCCGGTCGGGGAGCTGTTGGCTGGCTGGTGGCAGGATATATTGTGGTGTAAACAAATTGACGCTTAGACA
ACTTAATAACACATTGCGGACGTTTTTAATGTACTGAATTAACGCCGAATTAATTCGGGGGATCTGGATT
TTAGTACTGGATTTTGGTTTTAGGAATTAGAAATTTTATTGATAGAAGTATTTTACAAATACAAATACAT
ACTAAGGGTTTCTTATATGCTCAACACATGAGCGAAACCCTATAGGAACCCTAATTCCCTTATCTGGGAA
CTACTCACACATTATTATGGAGAAAATAGAGCTTGTCGATCGTTAATTAATCACCTCCAAGATCCCGGAC
GAGTGCTGGGGCGTCGGTTTCCACTATCGGCGAGTACTTCTACACAGCCATCGGTCCAGACGGCCGCGCT
TCTGCGGGCGATTTGTGTACGCCCGACAGTCCCGGCTCCGGATCGGACGATTGCGTCGCATCGACCCTGC
GCCCAAGCTGCATCATCGAAATTGCCGTCAACCAAGCTCTGATAGAGTTGGTCAAGACCAATGCGGAGCA
TATACGCCCGGAGCCGCGGCGATCCTGCAAGCTCCGGATGCCTCCGCTCGAAGTAGCGCGTCTGCTGCTC
CATACAAGCCAACCACGGCCTCCAGAAGAAGATGTTGGCGACCTCGTATTGGGAATCCCCGAACATCGCC
TCGCTCCAGTCAATGACCGCTGTTATGCGGCCATTGTCCGTCAGGACATTGTTGGAGCCGAAATCCGCGT
GCACGAGGTGCCGGACTTCGGGGCAGTCCTCGGCCCAAAGCATCAGCTCATCGAGAGCCTGCGCGACGGA
CGCACTGACGGTGTCGTCCATCACAGTTTGCCAGTGATACACATGGGGATCAGCAATCGCGCATATGAAA
TCACGCCATGTAGTGTATTGACCGATTCCTTGCGGTCCGAATGGGCCGAACCCGCTCGTCTGGCTAAGAT
CGGCCGCAGCGATCGCATCCATGGCCTCCGCGACCGGCTGCAGAACAGCGGGCAGTTCGGTTTCAGGCAG
GTCTTGCAACGTGACACCCTGTGCACGGCGGGAGATGCAATAGGTCAGGCTCTCGCTGAATTCCCCAATG
TCAAGCACTTCCGGAATCGGGAGCGCGGCCGATGCAAAGTGCCGATAAACATAACGATCTTTGTAGAAAC
CATCGGCGCAGCTATTTACCCGCAGGACATATCCACGCCCTCCTACATCGAAGCTGAAAGCACGAGATTC
TTCGCCCTCCGAGAGCTGCATCAGGTCGGACACGCTGTCGAACTTTTCGATCAGAAACTTCTCGACAGAC
GTCGCGGTGAGTTCAGGCTTTTTCATCCTAGGAGAGATAGATTTGTAGAGAGAGACTGGTGATTTCAGCG
TGTCCTCTCCAAATGAAATGAACTTCCTTATATAGAGGAAGGGTCTTGCGAAGGATAGTGGGATTGTGCG
TCATCCCTTACGTCAGTGGAGATATCACATCAATCCACTTGCTTTGAAGACGTGGTTGGAACGTCTTCTT
TTTCCACGATGCTCCTCGTGGGTGGGGGTCCATCTTTGGGACCACTGTCGGCAGAGGCATCTTGAACGAT
AGCCTTTCCTTTATCGCAATGATGGCATTTGTAGGTGCCACCTTCCTTTTCTACTGTCCTTTTGATGAAG
TGACAGATAGCTGGGCAATGGAATCCGAGGAGGTTTCCCGATATTACCCTTTGTTGAAAAGTCTCAATAG
CCCTTTGGTCTTCTGAGACTGTATCTTTGATATTCTTGGAGTAGACGAGAGTGTCGTGCTCCACCATGTT
CACATCAATCCACTTGCTTTGAAGACGTGGTTGGAACGTCTTCTTTTTCCACGATGCTCCTCGTGGGTGG
GGGTCCATCTTTGGGACCACTGTCGGCAGAGGCATCTTGAACGATAGCCTTTCCTTTATCGCAATGATGG
CATTTGTAGGTGCCACCTTCCTTTTCTACTGTCCTTTTGATGAAGTGACAGATAGCTGGGCAATGGAATC
CGAGGAGGTTTCCCGATATTACCCTTTGTTGAAAAGTCTCAATAGCCCTTTGGTCTTCTGAGACTGTATC
TTTGAT
Features (pLannotate 1.2.2; 24 found; start..end, strand, type, name):
      1..37      -  promoter       CaMV 35S promoter (enhanced) (fragment): cauliflower mosaic virus 35S promoter with a duplicated enhancer region
     53..760     -  terminator     OCS terminator: octopine synthase terminator
    766..836     -  ncRNA          tRNA: Accession: RF00005 - tRNA
    844..919     -  misc_RNA       gRNA scaffold: guide RNA scaffold for the Streptococcus pyogenes CRISPR/Cas9 system
    927..992     +  intron         PDK intron (fragment): pdk; modified pyruvate orthophosphate dikinase intron from Flaveria trinervia 3.0
   1083..1241    +  CDS            ccdA (fragment): CCDA_ECO57 - Also known as H, letA. Experimental evidence at protein level: Swiss-Prot protein existence level 1. Antitoxin component of a type II toxin-antitoxin (TA) system which inhibits the post-segregational killing (PSK) of plasmid-free cells, also referred to as a plasmid addiction system. Binds to and blocks the activity of CcdB; will also remove bound CcdB protein from the CcdB-GyrA complex by forming a CcdA-CcdB complex, a process termed rejuvenation. Functions as a transcriptional corepressor for the ccdAB operon, repression also requires CcdB (By similarity). From Escherichia coli
   1246..1548    +  CDS            ccdB: CCDB_ECOLI - Also known as G, letB, letD. Experimental evidence at protein level: Swiss-Prot protein existence level 1. Toxic component of a type II toxin-antitoxin (TA) system, functioning in plasmid maintainence. Responsible for the post- segregational killing (PSK) of plasmid-free cells, also referred to as a plasmid addiction system. Half-life of over 2 hours. Cell killing by CcdB is accompanied by filamentation, defects in chromosome and plasmid segregation, defects in cell division, formation of anucleate cells, decreased DNA synthesis and plasmid loss. Interferes with the activity of DN
   1558..1628    -  ncRNA          tRNA: Accession: RF00005 - tRNA
   2558..2779    -  CDS            PAB1 (fragment): PSA2_ORYSI - Experimental evidence at transcript level: Swiss-Prot protein existence level 2. The proteasome is a multicatalytic proteinase complex which is characterized by its ability to cleave peptides with Arg, Phe, Tyr, Leu, and Glu adjacent to the leaving group at neutral or slightly basic pH. The proteasome has an ATP-dependent proteolytic activity. From Oryza sativa subsp. indica (Rice).
   3903..8006    +  CDS            cas9: CAS9_STRP1 - Also known as csn1 From Streptococcus pyogenes serotype M1.
   8050..8298    +  terminator     HSP terminator: efficient transcription terminator from the Arabidopsis thaliana heat shock protein 18.2 gene (Nagaya et al., 2010)
   8319..8343    +  misc_feature   RB T-DNA repeat: right border repeat from nopaline C58 T-DNA
   8683..9084    +  CDS            Y4CG_SINFN (fragment): Protein inferred from homology: Swiss-Prot protein existence level 3. From Sinorhizobium fredii (strain NBRC 101917 / NGR234).
   9644..10273   +  CDS            pVS1 StaA: stability protein from the Pseudomonas plasmid pVS1 (Heeb et al., 2000)
  10702..11775   +  CDS            pVS1 RepA: replication protein from the Pseudomonas plasmid pVS1 (Heeb et al., 2000)
  11841..12035   +  rep_origin     pVS1 oriV: origin of replication for the Pseudomonas plasmid pVS1 (Heeb et al., 2000)
  12238..12277   +  CDS            rop (fragment): Rop protein, which maintains plasmids at low copy number; rop
  12369..12509   +  misc_feature   bom: basis of mobility region from pBR322
  12695..13283   -  rep_origin     ori: high-copy-number ColE1/pMB1/pBR322/pUC origin of replication
  13370..14164   -  CDS            KanR: aminoglycoside phosphotransferase; aphA-3; confers resistance to kanamycin
  14589..14613   +  misc_feature   LB T-DNA repeat: left border repeat from nopaline C58 T-DNA
  14691..14865   -  polyA_signal   CaMV poly(A) signal: cauliflower mosaic virus polyadenylation signal
  14906..15916   -  CDS            HygR: aminoglycoside phosphotransferase from E. coli; aph(4)-Ia; confers resistance to hygromycin
  15955..16631   -  promoter       CaMV 35S promoter (enhanced): cauliflower mosaic virus 35S promoter with a duplicated enhancer region
