[The description below was written by a language model from this plasmid's Addgene catalogue record and pLannotate feature annotations shown in this document.]
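Description:
pGEL052 is an empty-backbone plant CRISPR-Cas9 binary vector of about 16.7 kb, built on pTX152 and intended for T-DNA delivery. Outside the T-DNA borders it carries a high-copy ColE1/pUC-type origin with the pBR322 bom region for E. coli. It also has the pVS1 oriV, RepA and StaA functions, which support replication and stable maintenance in Agrobacterium. Bacterial selection is by kanamycin. Because the cloning site contains a ccdB toxin gene, the unmodified plasmid is propagated in a ccdB-tolerant strain. Within the nopaline-type left and right borders, a hygromycin resistance gene driven by an enhanced CaMV 35S promoter and ended by the CaMV poly(A) signal provides selection of transformed plant cells.

The editing payload is arranged divergently around a central rice-derived region of roughly 2.3 kb. The catalogue entry names the promoter as OsBiP1, but the annotation software does not label it as a promoter and detects only a fragment of a neighbouring rice proteasome subunit gene there. This layout fits the bidirectional-promoter design named in the associated publication. On one side lies the Streptococcus pyogenes Cas9 coding sequence followed by the Arabidopsis HSP18.2 terminator. On the other side, in the opposite orientation, is a guide RNA unit: a tRNA, the ccdB counterselection stuffer (with a ccdA fragment), the SpCas9 gRNA scaffold, a second tRNA and the OCS terminator. Replacing the ccdB cassette with a spacer would give a Pol II transcript from which endogenous tRNA processing can release the mature guide. The record does not state the cloning enzymes. The depositor and sequenced records differ by only a few bases and show the same feature set. The vector is meant for plant genome editing.
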