Addgene plasmid #137906: pGEL052
Purpose: (Empty Backbone) OsBiP1 promoter driven Cas9-tRNA system
Depositing lab: Yong Zhang. Depositing organization: University of Electronic Science and Technology of China. Publication: Bidirectional Promoter-Based CRISPR-Cas9 Systems for Plant Genome Editing. Ren Q, Zhong Z, Wang Y, You Q, Li Q, Yuan M, He Y, Qi C, Tang X, Zheng X, Zhang T, Qi Y, Zhang Y. Front Plant Sci. 2019 Sep 20;10:1173. doi: 10.3389/fpls.2019.01173. eCollection 2019. PubMed 31616455.
Backbone
  Vector backbone: pTX152
  Vector type: Plant Expression, CRISPR
Growth in bacteria
  Bacterial resistance: Kanamycin, 50 μg/mL
  Growth temperature: 37°C
  Growth strain: ccdB Survival
  Copy number: High Copy
Gene/Insert
  Gene/Insert name: None
Terms and licenses: Academic/Nonprofit Terms; Industry Terms: Not Available to Industry
How to cite: pGEL052 was a gift from Yong Zhang (Addgene plasmid # 137906 ; http://n2t.net/addgene:137906 ; RRID:Addgene_137906)
